>Addgene plasmid #214305 | pMSCV-Myc-Caspase-5 | addgene full sequence | sequence record 422638 | Addgene NGS Result
TGAAAGACCCCACCTGTAGGTTTGGCAAGCTAGCTTAAGTAACGCCATTTTGCAAGGCATGGAAAATACA
TAACTGAGAATAGAGAAGTTCAGATCAAGGTTAGGAACAGAGAGACAGCAGAATATGGGCCAAACAGGAT
ATCTGTGGTAAGCAGTTCCTGCCCCGGCTCAGGGCCAAGAACAGATGGTCCCCAGATGCGGTCCCGCCCT
CAGCAGTTTCTAGAGAACCATCAGATGTTTCCAGGGTGCCCCAAGGACCTGAAATGACCCTGTGCCTTAT
TTGAACTAACCAATCAGTTCGCTTCTCGCTTCTGTTCGCGCGCTTCTGCTCCCCGAGCTCAATAAAAGAG
CCCACAACCCCTCACTCGGCGCGCCAGTCCTCCGATAGACTGCGTCGCCCGGGTACCCGTATTCCCAATA
AAGCCTCTTGCTGTTTGCATCCGAATCGTGGACTCGCTGATCCTTGGGAGGGTCTCCTCAGATTGATTGA
CTGCCCACCTCGGGGGTCTTTCATTTGGAGGTTCCACCGAGATTTGGAGACCCCTGCCCAGGGACCACCG
ACCCCCCCGCCGGGAGGTAAGCTGGCCAGCGGTCGTTTCGTGTCTGTCTCTGTCTTTGTGCGTGTTTGTG
CCGGCATCTAATGTTTGCGCCTGCGTCTGTACTAGTTAGCTAACTAGCTCTGTATCTGGCGGACCCGTGG
TGGAACTGACGAGTTCTGAACACCCGGCCGCAACCCTGGGAGACGTCCCAGGGACTTTGGGGGCCGTTTT
TGTGGCCCGACCTGAGGAAGGGAGTCGATGTGGAATCCGACCCCGTCAGGATATGTGGTTCTGGTAGGAG
ACGAGAACCTAAAACAGTTCCCGCCTCCGTCTGAATTTTTGCTTTCGGTTTGGAACCGAAGCCGCGCGTC
TTGTCTGCTGCAGCGCTGCAGCATCGTTCTGTGTTGTCTCTGTCTGACTGTGTTTCTGTATTTGTCTGAA
AATTAGGGCCAGACTGTTACCACTCCCTTAAGTTTGACCTTAGGTCACTGGAAAGATGTCGAGCGGATCG
CTCACAACCAGTCGGTAGATGTCAAGAAGAGACGTTGGGTTACCTTCTGCTCTGCAGAATGGCCAACCTT
TAACGTCGGATGGCCGCGAGACGGCACCTTTAACCGAGACCTCATCACCCAGGTTAAGATCAAGGTCTTT
TCACCTGGCCCGCATGGACACCCAGACCAGGTCCCCTACATCGTGACCTGGGAAGCCTTGGCTTTTGACC
CCCCTCCCTGGGTCAAGCCCTTTGTACACCCTAAGCCTCCGCCTCCTCTTCCTCCATCCGCCCCGTCTCT
CCCCCTTGAACCTCCTCGTTCGACCCCGCCTCGATCCTCCCTTTATCCAGCCCTCACTCCTTCTCTAGGC
GCCGGAATTAGATCTCTCGAGATCGATGCGGCCGCGCCACCATGGAACAAAAACTCATCTCAGAAGAGGA
TCTGATGGCTGAAGACAGTGGCAAAAAAAAAAGGCGTAAGAATTTTGAAGCTATGTTCAAAGGTATCCTT
CAGAGTGGATTGGATAACTTCGTGATAAACCACATGCTAAAGAACAACGTGGCTGGACAAACATCTATCC
AGACCCTAGTACCTAATACGGATCAAAAGTCAACCAGTGTAAAAAAAGACAACCACAAAAAAAAAACAGT
TAAGATGTTGGAATACCTGGGCAAAGATGTTCTTCATGGTGTTTTTAATTATTTGGCAAAACACGATGTT
CTGACATTGAAGGAAGAGGAAAAGAAAAAATATTATGATACCAAAATTGAAGACAAGGCCCTGATCTTGG
TAGACTCTTTGCGAAAGAATCGCGTGGCTCATCAAATGTTTACCCAAACACTTCTCAATATGGACCAAAA
GATCACCAGTGTAAAACCTCTTCTGCAAATCGAGGCTGGACCACCTGAGTCAGCAGAATCTACAAATATA
CTCAAACTTTGTCCTCGTGAAGAATTCCTGAGACTGTGTAAAAAAAATCATGATGAGATCTATCCAATAA
AAAAGAGAGAGGACCGCAGACGCCTGGCTCTCATCATATGCAATACAAAGTTTGATCACCTGCCTGCAAG
GAATGGGGCTCACTATGACATCGTGGGGATGAAAAGGCTGCTTCAAGGCCTGGGCTACACTGTGGTTGAC
GAAAAGAATCTCACAGCCAGGGATATGGAGTCAGTGCTGAGGGCATTTGCTGCCAGACCAGAGCACAAGT
CCTCTGACAGCACGTTCTTGGTACTCATGTCTCATGGCATCCTAGAGGGAATCTGCGGAACTGCGCATAA
AAAGAAAAAACCGGATGTGCTGCTTTATGACACCATCTTCCAGATATTCAACAACCGCAACTGCCTCAGT
CTAAAGGACAAACCCAAGGTCATCATTGTCCAGGCCTGCAGAGGTGAAAAACATGGGGAACTCTGGGTCA
GAGACTCTCCAGCATCCTTGGCACTCATCTCTTCACAGTCATCTGAGAACCTGGAGGCAGATTCTGTTTG
CAAGATCCACGAGGAGAAGGACTTCATTGCTTTCTGTTCTTCAACACCACATAACGTGTCCTGGAGAGAC
CGCACAAGGGGCTCCATCTTCATTACGGAACTCATCACATGCTTCCAGAAATATTCTTGCTGCTGCCACC
TAATGGAAATATTTCGGAAGGTACAGAAATCATTTGAAGTTCCACAGGCTAAAGCCCAGATGCCCACCAT
AGAACGAGCAACCTTGACAAGAGATTTCTACCTCTTTCCTGGCAATTGAGTCGACGGTATCGATAAGCTT
GATATCGAATTCCGCCCCCCCCCCTAACGTTACTGGCCGAAGCCGCTTGGAATAAGGCCGGTGTGCGTTT
GTCTATATGTTATTTTCCACCATATTGCCGTCTTTTGGCAATGTGAGGGCCCGGAAACCTGGCCCTGTCT
TCTTGACGAGCATTCCTAGGGGTCTTTCCCCTCTCGCCAAAGGAATGCAAGGTCTGTTGAATGTCGTGAA
GGAAGCAGTTCCTCTGGAAGCTTCTTGAAGACAAACAACGTCTGTAGCGACCCTTTGCAGGCAGCGGAAC
CCCCCACCTGGCGACAGGTGCCTCTGCGGCCAAAAGCCACGTGTATAAGATACACCTGCAAAGGCGGCAC
AACCCCAGTGCCACGTTGTGAGTTGGATAGTTGTGGAAAGAGTCAAATGGCTCTCCTCAAGCGTATTCAA
CAAGGGGCTGAAGGATGCCCAGAAGGTACCCCATTGTATGGGATCTGATCTGGGGCCTCGGTGCACATGC
TTTACATGTGTTTAGTCGAGGTTAAAAAAACGTCTAGGCCCCCCGAACCACGGGGACGTGGTTTTCCTTT
GAAAAACACGATGATAATATGGCCACAACCATGGTGAGCAAGGGCGAGGAGCTGTTCACCGGGGTGGTGC
CCATCCTGGTCGAGCTGGACGGCGACGTAAACGGCCACAAGTTCAGCGTGTCTGGCGAGGGCGAGGGCGA
TGCCACCTACGGCAAGCTGACCCTGAAGTTCATCTGCACCACCGGCAAGCTGCCCGTGCCCTGGCCCACC
CTCGTGACCACCCTGACCTACGGCGTGCAGTGCTTCAGCCGCTACCCCGACCACATGAAGCAGCACGACT
TCTTCAAGTCCGCCATGCCCGAAGGCTACGTCCAGGAGCGCACCATCTTCTTCAAGGACGACGGCAACTA
CAAGACCCGCGCCGAGGTGAAGTTCGAGGGCGACACCCTGGTGAACCGCATCGAGCTGAAGGGCATCGAC
TTCAAGGAGGACGGCAACATCCTGGGGCACAAGCTGGAGTACAACTACAACAGCCACAACGTCTATATCA
TGGCCGACAAGCAGAAGAACGGCATCAAGGCGAACTTCAAGATCCGCCACAACATCGAGGACGGCAGCGT
GCAGCTCGCCGACCACTACCAGCAGAACACCCCCATCGGCGACGGCCCCGTGCTGCTGCCCGACAACCAC
TACCTGAGCACCCAGTCCGCCCTGAGCAAAGACCCCAACGAGAAGCGCGATCACATGGTCCTGCTGGAGT
TCGTGACCGCCGCCGGGATCACTCTCGGCATGGACGAGCTGTACAAGTAATGAATTAATTAAGAATTCGA
TAAAATAAAAGATTTTATTTAGTCTCCAGAAAAAGGGGGGAATGAAAGACCCCACCTGTAGGTTTGGCAA
GCTAGCTTAAGTAACGCCATTTTGCAAGGCATGGAAAATACATAACTGAGAATAGAGAAGTTCAGATCAA
GGTTAGGAACAGAGAGACAGCAGAATATGGGCCAAACAGGATATCTGTGGTAAGCAGTTCCTGCCCCGGC
TCAGGGCCAAGAACAGATGGTCCCCAGATGCGGTCCCGCCCTCAGCAGTTTCTAGAGAACCATCAGATGT
TTCCAGGGTGCCCCAAGGACCTGAAATGACCCTGTGCCTTATTTGAACTAACCAATCAGTTCGCTTCTCG
CTTCTGTTCGCGCGCTTCTGCTCCCCGAGCTCAATAAAAGAGCCCACAACCCCTCACTCGGCGCGCCAGT
CCTCCGATAGACTGCGTCGCCCGGGTACCCGTGTATCCAATAAACCCTCTTGCAGTTGCATCCGACTTGT
GGTCTCGCTGTTCCTTGGGAGGGTCTCCTCTGAGTGATTGACTACCCGTCAGCGGGGGTCTTTCATGGGT
AACAGTTTCTTGAAGTTGGAGAACAACATTCTGAGGGTAGGAGTCGAATATTAAGTAATCCTGACTCAAT
TAGCCACTGTTTTGAATCCACATACTCCAATACTCCTGAAATAGTTCATTATGGACAGCGCAGAAAGAGC
TGGGGAGAATTGTGAAATTGTTATCCGCTCACAATTCCACACAACATACGAGCCGGAAGCATAAAGTGTA
AAGCCTGGGGTGCCTAATGAGTGAGCTAACTCACATTAATTGCGTTGCGCTCACTGCCCGCTTTCCAGTC
GGGAAACCTGTCGTGCCAGCTGCATTAATGAATCGGCCAACGCGCGGGGAGAGGCGGTTTGCGTATTGGG
CGCTCTTCCGCTTCCTCGCTCACTGACTCGCTGCGCTCGGTCGTTCGGCTGCGGCGAGCGGTATCAGCTC
ACTCAAAGGCGGTAATACGGTTATCCACAGAATCAGGGGATAACGCAGGAAAGAACATGTGAGCAAAAGG
CCAGCAAAAGGCCAGGAACCGTAAAAAGGCCGCGTTGCTGGCGTTTTTCCATAGGCTCCGCCCCCCTGAC
GAGCATCACAAAAATCGACGCTCAAGTCAGAGGTGGCGAAACCCGACAGGACTATAAAGATACCAGGCGT
TTCCCCCTGGAAGCTCCCTCGTGCGCTCTCCTGTTCCGACCCTGCCGCTTACCGGATACCTGTCCGCCTT
TCTCCCTTCGGGAAGCGTGGCGCTTTCTCATAGCTCACGCTGTAGGTATCTCAGTTCGGTGTAGGTCGTT
CGCTCCAAGCTGGGCTGTGTGCACGAACCCCCCGTTCAGCCCGACCGCTGCGCCTTATCCGGTAACTATC
GTCTTGAGTCCAACCCGGTAAGACACGACTTATCGCCACTGGCAGCAGCCACTGGTAACAGGATTAGCAG
AGCGAGGTATGTAGGCGGTGCTACAGAGTTCTTGAAGTGGTGGCCTAACTACGGCTACACTAGAAGAACA
GTATTTGGTATCTGCGCTCTGCTGAAGCCAGTTACCTTCGGAAAAAGAGTTGGTAGCTCTTGATCCGGCA
AACAAACCACCGCTGGTAGCGGTGGTTTTTTTGTTTGCAAGCAGCAGATTACGCGCAGAAAAAAAGGATC
TCAAGAAGATCCTTTGATCTTTTCTACGGGGTCTGACGCTCAGTGGAACGAAAACTCACGTTAAGGGATT
TTGGTCATGAGATTATCAAAAAGGATCTTCACCTAGATCCTTTTAAATTAAAAATGAAGTTTTAAATCAA
TCTAAAGTATATATGAGTAAACTTGGTCTGACAGTTACCAATGCTTAATCAGTGAGGCACCTATCTCAGC
GATCTGTCTATTTCGTTCATCCATAGTTGCCTGACTCCCCGTCGTGTAGATAACTACGATACGGGAGGGC
TTACCATCTGGCCCCAGTGCTGCAATGATACCGCGAGACCCACGCTCACCGGCTCCAGATTTATCAGCAA
TAAACCAGCCAGCCGGAAGGGCCGAGCGCAGAAGTGGTCCTGCAACTTTATCCGCCTCCATCCAGTCTAT
TAATTGTTGCCGGGAAGCTAGAGTAAGTAGTTCGCCAGTTAATAGTTTGCGCAACGTTGTTGCCATTGCT
ACAGGCATCGTGGTGTCACGCTCGTCGTTTGGTATGGCTTCATTCAGCTCCGGTTCCCAACGATCAAGGC
GAGTTACATGATCCCCCATGTTGTGCAAAAAAGCGGTTAGCTCCTTCGGTCCTCCGATCGTTGTCAGAAG
TAAGTTGGCCGCAGTGTTATCACTCATGGTTATGGCAGCACTGCATAATTCTCTTACTGTCATGCCATCC
GTAAGATGCTTTTCTGTGACTGGTGAGTACTCAACCAAGTCATTCTGAGAATAGTGTATGCGGCGACCGA
GTTGCTCTTGCCCGGCGTCAATACGGGATAATACCGCGCCACATAGCAGAACTTTAAAAGTGCTCATCAT
TGGAAAACGTTCTTCGGGGCGAAAACTCTCAAGGATCTTACCGCTGTTGAGATCCAGTTCGATGTAACCC
ACTCGTGCACCCAACTGATCTTCAGCATCTTTTACTTTCACCAGCGTTTCTGGGTGAGCAAAAACAGGAA
GGCAAAATGCCGCAAAAAAGGGAATAAGGGCGACACGGAAATGTTGAATACTCATACTCTTCCTTTTTCA
ATATTATTGAAGCATTTATCAGGGTTATTGTCTCATGAGCGGATACATATTTGAATGTATTTAGAAAAAT
AAACAAATAGGGGTTCCGCGCACATTTCCCCGAAAAGTGCCACCTGACGTCTAAGAAACCATTATTATCA
TGACATTAACCTATAAAAATAGGCGTATCACGAGGCCCTTTCGTCTCGCGCGTTTCGGTGATGACGGTGA
AAACCTCTGACACATGCAGCTCCCGGAGACGGTCACAGCTTGTCTGTAAGCGGATGCCGGGAGCAGACAA
GCCCGTCAGGGCGCGTCAGCGGGTGTTGGCGGGTGTCGGGGCTGGCTTAACTATGCGGCATCAGAGCAGA
TTGTACTGAGAGTGCACCATATGCGGTGTGAAATACCGCACAGATGCGTAAGGAGAAAATACCGCATCAG
GCGCCATTCGCCATTCAGGCTGCGCAACTGTTGGGAAGGGCGATCGGTGCGGGCCTCTTCGCTATTACGC
CAGCTGGCGAAAGGGGGATGTGCTGCAAGGCGATTAAGTTGGGTAACGCCAGGGTTTTCCCAGTCACGAC
GTTGTAAAACGACGGCGCAAGGAATGGTGCATGCAAGGAGATGGCGCCCAACAGTCCCCCGGCCACGGGG
CCTGCCACCATACCCACGCCGAAACAAGCGCTCATGAGCCCGAAGTGGCGAGCCCGATCTTCCCCATCGG
TGATGTCGGCGATATAGGCGCCAGCAACCGCACCTGTGGCGCCGGTGATGCCGGCCACGATGCGTCCGGC
GTAGAGGCGATTAGTCCAATTTGTTAAAGACAGGATATCAGTGGTCCAGGCTCTAGTTTTGACTCAACAA
TATCACCAGCTGAAGCCTATAGAGTACGAGCCATAGATAAAATAAAAGATTTTATTTAGTCTCCAGAAAA
AGGGGGGAA
Features (pLannotate 1.2.2; 20 found; start..end, strand, type, name):
    579..920     +  misc_feature   MESV Ψ: packaging signal of murine embryonic stem cell virus
    987..1403    +  CDS            gag (truncated): truncated Moloney murine leukemia virus (MMLV) gag gene lacking the start codon
   1475..2776    +  CDS            CASP5: CASP5_HUMAN - Also known as ICH3 From Homo sapiens (Human).
   2780..2813    -  misc_feature   MCS (fragment): pBluescript multiple cloning site
   2915..3377    +  misc_feature   IRES: internal ribosome entry site (IRES) of the encephalomyocarditis virus (EMCV)
   3391..4110    +  CDS            EGFP: the original enhanced GFP (Yang et al., 1996) mammalian codon-optimized
   4172..4686    +  LTR            3' LTR: 3' long terminal repeat from murine embryonic stem cell virus
   4848..4864    -  protein_bind   lac operator: The lac repressor binds to the lac operator to inhibit transcription in E. coli. This inhibition can be relieved by adding lactose or isopropyl-β-D-thiogalactopyranoside (IPTG). lac repressor encoded by lacI
   4872..4902    -  promoter       lac promoter: promoter for the E. coli lac operon
   4917..4938    -  protein_bind   CAP binding site: CAP binding activates transcription in the presence of cAMP. E. coli catabolite activator protein
   4951..5043    -  CDS            lacI (fragment): lac repressor; lacI; The lac repressor binds to the lac operator to inhibit transcription in E. coli. This inhibition can be relieved by adding lactose or isopropyl-β-D-thiogalactopyranoside (IPTG).
   5226..5814    -  rep_origin     ori: high-copy-number ColE1/pMB1/pBR322/pUC origin of replication
   5985..6845    -  CDS            AmpR: β-lactamase; bla; confers resistance to ampicillin, carbenicillin, and related antibiotics
   6846..6950    -  promoter       AmpR promoter: bla
   7045..7080    +  CDS            rop (fragment): Rop protein, which maintains plasmids at low copy number; rop
   7182..7281    +  misc_feature   bom (fragment): basis of mobility region from pBR322
   7287..7436    -  CDS            lacZα (fragment): LacZα fragment of β-galactosidase; lacZ fragment
   7436..7637    -  CDS            TcR (fragment): tetracycline efflux protein; tet; confers resistance to tetracycline
   7638..7736    +  CDS            env (fragment): murine leukemia virus gPr80 envelope polyprotein precursor; env; proteolytically cleaved into gp70SU and p15TM subunits
   7778..515     +  LTR            5' LTR (across the origin): 5' long terminal repeat from murine embryonic stem cell virus
