[The description below was written by a language model from this plasmid's Addgene catalogue record and pLannotate feature annotations shown in this document.]
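Description:
pMSCV-Myc-Caspase-5 is a gammaretroviral transfer plasmid built on the pMSCV-IRES-EGFP backbone for expressing human caspase-5 (CASP5) in mammalian cells by retroviral transduction. It is maintained in E. coli through a high-copy ColE1/pUC-type origin and selected with ampicillin via the β-lactamase gene. The bacterial portion also carries several non-functional remnants of earlier cloning vectors (lac promoter/operator and fragments of lacI, lacZα, rop, bom and a tetracycline resistance gene), which play no role in the construct's use.

The viral cassette is bounded by 5′ and 3′ long terminal repeats from murine embryonic stem cell virus. The 5′ LTR, which spans the numbering origin of the sequenced record, serves as the promoter for the genomic transcript. Downstream lie the MESV Ψ packaging signal and a truncated gag segment lacking its start codon, which together allow efficient encapsidation of the RNA when packaging functions are supplied in trans. The CASP5 coding sequence was inserted between NotI and SalI sites. The catalogue entry records an N-terminal Myc epitope tag, which is not separately annotated in the feature table but would sit just upstream of the annotated CASP5 open reading frame. An EMCV IRES followed by EGFP comes next, so caspase-5 and the fluorescent reporter are translated from a single bicistronic transcript, and transduced cells can be identified or sorted by green fluorescence. No mammalian drug-selection marker is annotated.

The construct suits stable expression of tagged caspase-5, detectable through the Myc epitope. It was deposited in connection with work on cytokine cleavage by inflammatory caspases.
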