Addgene plasmid #214305: pMSCV-Myc-Caspase-5
Purpose: Expression of gene in mammalian cells by retroviral transduction
Depositing lab: Jonathan Kagan. Depositing organization: Boston Children's Hospital. Publication: Structural insights into cytokine cleavage by inflammatory caspase-4. Devant P, Dong Y, Mintseris J, Ma W, Gygi SP, Wu H, Kagan JC. Nature. 2023 Dec;624(7991):451-459. doi: 10.1038/s41586-023-06751-9. Epub 2023 Nov 22. PubMed 37993712.
Backbone
  Vector backbone: pMSCV-IRES-EGFP
  Backbone size w/o insert (bp): 6400
  Vector type: Retroviral
Growth in bacteria
  Bacterial resistance: Ampicillin, 100 μg/mL
  Growth temperature: 37°C
  Growth strain: NEB Stable
  Copy number: High Copy
Gene/Insert
  Gene/Insert name: CASP5 (alt name: Caspase-5)
  Species: H. sapiens (human)
  Entrez Gene: CASP5 (a.k.a. ICE(rel)III, ICEREL-III, ICH-3)
  Promoter: MESV
  Tag / fusion protein: Myc (N terminal on insert)
  Cloning method: Restriction Enzyme; 5′ cloning site NotI (not destroyed); 3′ cloning site SalI (not destroyed)
  Sequencing primers: 5′ MSCV-fwd; 3′ MSCV-rev
Terms and licenses: Academic/Nonprofit Terms; Industry Terms: Not Available to Industry
How to cite: pMSCV-Myc-Caspase-5 was a gift from Jonathan Kagan (Addgene plasmid # 214305 ; http://n2t.net/addgene:214305 ; RRID:Addgene_214305)
