>Addgene plasmid #214305 | pMSCV-Myc-Caspase-5 | depositor partial sequence | sequence record 418076 | insert
GCGGCCGCGCCACCATGGAACAAAAACTCATCTCAGAAGAGGATCTGATGGCTGAAGACAGTGGCAAAAA
AAAAAGGCGTAAGAATTTTGAAGCTATGTTCAAAGGTATCCTTCAGAGTGGATTGGATAACTTCGTGATA
AACCACATGCTAAAGAACAACGTGGCTGGACAAACATCTATCCAGACCCTAGTACCTAATACGGATCAAA
AGTCAACCAGTGTAAAAAAAGACAACCACAAAAAAAAAACAGTTAAGATGTTGGAATACCTGGGCAAAGA
TGTTCTTCATGGTGTTTTTAATTATTTGGCAAAACACGATGTTCTGACATTGAAGGAAGAGGAAAAGAAA
AAATATTATGATACCAAAATTGAAGACAAGGCCCTGATCTTGGTAGACTCTTTGCGAAAGAATCGCGTGG
CTCATCAAATGTTTACCCAAACACTTCTCAATATGGACCAAAAGATCACCAGTGTAAAACCTCTTCTGCA
AATCGAGGCTGGACCACCTGAGTCAGCAGAATCTACAAATATACTCAAACTTTGTCCTCGTGAAGAATTC
CTGAGACTGTGTAAAAAAAATCATGATGAGATCTATCCAATAAAAAAGAGAGAGGACCGCAGACGCCTGG
CTCTCATCATATGCAATACAAAGTTTGATCACCTGCCTGCAAGGAATGGGGCTCACTATGACATCGTGGG
GATGAAAAGGCTGCTTCAAGGCCTGGGCTACACTGTGGTTGACGAAAAGAATCTCACAGCCAGGGATATG
GAGTCAGTGCTGAGGGCATTTGCTGCCAGACCAGAGCACAAGTCCTCTGACAGCACGTTCTTGGTACTCA
TGTCTCATGGCATCCTAGAGGGAATCTGCGGAACTGCGCATAAAAAGAAAAAACCGGATGTGCTGCTTTA
TGACACCATCTTCCAGATATTCAACAACCGCAACTGCCTCAGTCTAAAGGACAAACCCAAGGTCATCATT
GTCCAGGCCTGCAGAGGTGAAAAACATGGGGAACTCTGGGTCAGAGACTCTCCAGCATCCTTGGCACTCA
TCTCTTCACAGTCATCTGAGAACCTGGAGGCAGATTCTGTTTGCAAGATCCACGAGGAGAAGGACTTCAT
TGCTTTCTGTTCTTCAACACCACATAACGTGTCCTGGAGAGACCGCACAAGGGGCTCCATCTTCATTACG
GAACTCATCACATGCTTCCAGAAATATTCTTGCTGCTGCCACCTAATGGAAATATTTCGGAAGGTACAGA
AATCATTTGAAGTTCCACAGGCTAAAGCCCAGATGCCCACCATAGAACGAGCAACCTTGACAAGAGATTT
CTACCTCTTTCCTGGCAATTGAGTCGAC
